Addgene plasmid #31939: OCT4-eGFP-2A-Puro
Depositing lab: Rudolf Jaenisch. Depositing organization: Whitehead Institute for Biomedical Research. Publication: Genetic engineering of human pluripotent cells using TALE nucleases. Hockemeyer D, Wang H, Kiani S, Lai CS, Gao Q, Cassady JP, Cost GJ, Zhang L, Santiago Y, Miller JC, Zeitler B, Cherone JM, Meng X, Hinkley SJ, Rebar EJ, Gregory PD, Urnov FD, Jaenisch R. Nat Biotechnol. 2011 Jul 7. doi: 10.1038/nbt.1927. PubMed 21738127.
Backbone
  Vector backbone: PCR2.1
  Backbone manufacturer: invitrogen
  Backbone size w/o insert (bp): 6804
  Vector type: targeting donor
  Selectable markers: Puro
Growth in bacteria
  Bacterial resistance: Ampicillin, 100 μg/mL
  Growth temperature: 37°C
  Growth strain: Top10/P3
  Copy number: High Copy
Gene/Insert 1
  Gene/Insert name: OCT4 (alt name: Pou5F1)
  Species: H. sapiens (human)
  Entrez Gene: POU5F1 (a.k.a. OCT3, OCT4, OCT4Borf1, OTF-3, OTF3, OTF4, Oct-3, Oct-4, Oct3/4)
  Tag / fusion protein: eGFP (C terminal on insert)
Gene/Insert 2
  Gene/Insert name: eGFP
  Entrez Gene: eGFP (a.k.a. pPRS3a_01)
Terms and licenses: Academic/Nonprofit Terms; Industry Terms: Not Available to Industry
How to cite: OCT4-eGFP-2A-Puro was a gift from Rudolf Jaenisch (Addgene plasmid # 31939 ; http://n2t.net/addgene:31939 ; RRID:Addgene_31939)
