[The description below was written by a language model from this plasmid's Addgene catalogue record and pLannotate feature annotations shown in this document.]
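Description:
OCT4-eGFP-2A-Puro is a gene-targeting donor plasmid built in the pCR2.1 cloning backbone. It is designed to knock a fluorescent reporter and drug-selection cassette into the human POU5F1 (OCT4) locus by homology-directed repair. The sequenced record is 6,804 nt, which matches the figure the catalogue lists as backbone size, so that value evidently refers to the whole plasmid. The plasmid replicates in E. coli at high copy from a ColE1/pUC-type origin and is selected with ampicillin through the bla gene. The backbone also carries a neo/kanamycin resistance gene, an f1 origin, and remnants of the lac promoter/operator, lacZα and a T7 promoter flanking the cloning site.

The payload begins with human genomic sequence in which two POU5F1 coding fragments are annotated, separated by unannotated sequence that is consistent with an intron. This region serves as the upstream homology arm and ends close to the end of the OCT4 reading frame. EGFP follows almost immediately, giving the C-terminal OCT4-eGFP fusion described in the catalogue. The puromycin N-acetyltransferase gene comes next. The 2A peptide named in the plasmid title is not annotated but would fall in the gap between EGFP and PuroR, allowing the two proteins to be separated during translation. No mammalian promoter is annotated, so after correct integration both GFP and puromycin resistance would depend on the endogenous OCT4 promoter. The unannotated stretch downstream of PuroR presumably contains the second homology arm, though the feature table does not identify it.

According to the associated publication, the donor was used with TALE nucleases to engineer human pluripotent cells. The result is a line that reports OCT4 expression, with puromycin enriching for correctly targeted, OCT4-expressing clones.
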