Features (pLannotate 1.2.2; 16 found; start..end, strand, type, name):
      2..94      +  CDS            lacI (fragment): lac repressor; lacI; The lac repressor binds to the lac operator to inhibit transcription in E. coli. This inhibition can be relieved by adding lactose or isopropyl-β-D-thiogalactopyranoside (IPTG).
    107..128     +  protein_bind   CAP binding site: CAP binding activates transcription in the presence of cAMP. E. coli catabolite activator protein
    143..173     +  promoter       lac promoter: promoter for the E. coli lac operon
    181..197     +  protein_bind   lac operator: The lac repressor binds to the lac operator to inhibit transcription in E. coli. This inhibition can be relieved by adding lactose or isopropyl-β-D-thiogalactopyranoside (IPTG). lac repressor encoded by lacI
    316..498     +  CDS            POU5F1 (fragment): PO5F1_HUMAN - Also known as OCT3, OCT4, OTF3. Experimental evidence at protein level: Swiss-Prot protein existence level 1. Transcription factor that binds to the octamer motif (5'- ATTTGCAT-3'). Forms a trimeric complex with SOX2 or SOX15 on DNA and controls the expression of a number of genes involved in embryonic development such as YES1, FGF4, UTF1 and ZFP206. Critical for early embryogenesis and for embryonic stem cell pluripotency. From Homo sapiens (Human).
    738..1001    +  CDS            POU5F1 (fragment): PO5F1_HUMAN - Also known as OCT3, OCT4, OTF3. Experimental evidence at protein level: Swiss-Prot protein existence level 1. Transcription factor that binds to the octamer motif (5'- ATTTGCAT-3'). Forms a trimeric complex with SOX2 or SOX15 on DNA and controls the expression of a number of genes involved in embryonic development such as YES1, FGF4, UTF1 and ZFP206. Critical for early embryogenesis and for embryonic stem cell pluripotency. From Homo sapiens (Human).
   1008..1724    +  CDS            EGFP: EGFP is a basic (constitutively fluorescent) green fluorescent protein published in 1996, derived from Aequorea victoria. It is reported to be a rapidly-maturing weak dimer with moderate acid sensitivity.
   1851..2450    +  CDS            PuroR: puromycin N-acetyltransferase; pac from Streptomyces alboniger; confers resistance to puromycin
   3238..3256    -  promoter       T7 promoter: promoter for bacteriophage T7 RNA polymerase
   3259..3416    +  CDS            lacZα (fragment): LacZα fragment of β-galactosidase; lacZ fragment
   3420..3848    +  rep_origin     f1 ori (sequence partly withheld): f1 bacteriophage origin of replication; arrow indicates direction of (+) strand synthesis
   3861..4160    +  CDS            tnpA (fragment): TN5P_ECOLX - Also known as tnp. Experimental evidence at protein level: Swiss-Prot protein existence level 1. Mediates transposition of transposon Tn5 by a 'cut and paste' mechanism. First, the monomeric transposase binds the 19 bp inverted DNA repeats flanking the transposon. Then, dimerization of the DNA- bound transposase creates a synaptic DNA complex. After nicking of the first DNA strand, excision of the transposon proceeds through a series of intermediates. The transposase then mediates the insertion of the transposon at a new site by strand transfer. The activity of the wild- type tran
   4192..4983    +  CDS            neo: KKA2_KLEPN - Also known as kan, nptII. Experimental evidence at protein level: Swiss-Prot protein existence level 1. Resistance to kanamycin, neomycin, paromomycin, ribostamycin, butirosin and gentamicin B. From Klebsiella pneumoniae.
   4987..5003    +  promoter       AmpR promoter (fragment): bla
   5004..5864    +  CDS            AmpR: β-lactamase; bla; confers resistance to ampicillin, carbenicillin, and related antibiotics
   6035..6623    +  rep_origin     ori: high-copy-number ColE1/pMB1/pBR322/pUC origin of replication
>Addgene plasmid #31939 | OCT4-eGFP-2A-Puro | addgene full sequence | sequence record 410382 | Addgene NGS Result
AGCGCCCAATACGCAAACCGCCTCTCCCCGCGCGTTGGCCGATTCATTAATGCAGCTGGCACGACAGGTT
TCCCGACTGGAAAGCGGGCAGTGAGCGCAACGCAATTAATGTGAGTTAGCTCACTCATTAGGCACCCCAG
GCTTTACACTTTATGCTTCCGGCTCGTATGTTGTGTGGAATTGTGAGCGGATAACAATTTCACACAGGAA
ACAGCTATGACCATGATTACGCCAAGCTTGGTACCGAGCTCGGATCCACTAGTAACGGCCGCCAGTGTGC
TGGAATTCGCCCTTTTCCTGCAGGTCCCACCTGCACAGATATGCAAAGCAGAAACCCTCGTGCAGGCCCG
AAAGAGAAAGCGAACCAGTATCGAGAACCGAGTGAGAGGCAACCTGGAGAATTTGTTCCTGCAGTGCCCG
AAACCCACACTGCAGCAGATCAGCCACATCGCCCAGCAGCTTGGGCTCGAGAAGGATGTGAGTGCCATGT
CTCTCTGCGGGCTCCATCTCTTTCCCCTGTCACCACCTCGCTTTCCCTAGCTCTGGCTCCTCCAACTGCT
CTAGGGCTGTTGGCTTTGGACAGAATGTCCAAGCAGTCAGGCCTGTCTCAGCTCATTCTCTAATGTCCTC
CTCTAACTGCTCTAGGGCTGTTGGCTTTGGATAGAATGTCCAAGCAGAGTCAGGCCCGTCTCAGCTCATT
GTCTAATGTCATTCTCCTTTCTGTCATTCACTTGCAGGTGGTCCGAGTGTGGTTCTGTAACCGGCGCCAG
AAGGGCAAGCGATCAAGCAGCGACTATGCACAACGAGAGGATTTTGAGGCTGCTGGGTCTCCTTTCTCAG
GGGGACCAGTGTCCTTTCCTCTGGCCCCAGGGCCCCATTTTGGTACCCCAGGCTATGGGAGCCCTCACTT
CACTGCACTGTACTCCTCGGTCCCTTTCCCTGAGGGGGAAGCCTTTCCCCCTGTCTCCGTCACCACTCTG
GGCTCTCCCATGCATTCAAACGCTAGCATGGTGAGCAAGGGCGAGGAGCTGTTCACCGGGGTGGTGCCCA
TCCTGGTCGAGCTGGACGGCGACGTAAACGGCCACAAGTTCAGCGTGTCCGGCGAGGGCGAGGGCGATGC
CACCTACGGCAAGCTGACCCTGAAGTTCATCTGCACCACCGGCAAGCTGCCCGTGCCCTGGCCCACCCTC
GTGACCACCCTGACCTACGGCGTGCAGTGCTTCAGCCGCTACCCCGACCACATGAAGCAGCACGACTTCT
TCAAGTCCGCCATGCCCGAAGGCTACGTCCAGGAGCGCACCATCTTCTTCAAGGACGACGGCAACTACAA
GACCCGCGCCGAGGTGAAGTTCGAGGGCGACACCCTGGTGAACCGCATCGAGCTGAAGGGCATCGACTTC
AAGGAGGACGGCAACATCCTGGGGCACAAGCTGGAGTACAACTACAACAGCCACAACGTCTATATCATGG
CCGACAAGCAGAAGAACGGCATCAAGGTGAACTTCAAGATCCGCCACAACATCGAGGACGGCAGCGTGCA
GCTCGCCGACCACTACCAGCAGAACACCCCCATCGGCGACGGCCCCGTGCTGCTGCCCGACAACCACTAC
CTGAGCACCCAGTCCGCCCTGAGCAAAGACCCCAACGAGAAGCGCGATCACATGGTCCTGCTGGAGTTCG
TGACCGCCGCCGGGATCACTCTCGGCATGGACGAGCTGTACAAGTACAGCGGTCGCGACTCTAGAGTCGA
CGGTTCTGGTAAGCAAACTTTGAATTTTGACCTTCTTAAGCTTGCGGGAGACGTCGAGTCCAACCCCGGG
CCCGCATGCAAGCTTCAGCTGAAGCTTACCATGACCGAGTACAAGCCCACGGTGCGCCTCGCCACCCGCG
ACGACGTCCCCAGGGCCGTACGCACCCTCGCCGCCGCGTTCGCCGACTACCCCGCCACGCGCCACACCGT
CGATCCGGACCGCCACATCGAGCGGGTCACCGAGCTGCAAGAACTCTTCCTCACGCGCGTCGGGCTCGAC
ATCGGCAAGGTGTGGGTCGCGGACGACGGCGCCGCGGTGGCGGTCTGGACCACGCCGGAGAGCGTCGAAG
CGGGGGCGGTGTTCGCCGAGATCGGCCCGCGCATGGCCGAGTTGAGCGGTTCCCGGCTGGCCGCGCAGCA
ACAGATGGAAGGCCTCCTGGCGCCGCACCGGCCCAAGGAGCCCGCGTGGTTCCTGGCCACCGTCGGCGTC
TCGCCCGACCACCAGGGCAAGGGTCTGGGCAGCGCCGTCGTGCTCCCCGGAGTGGAGGCGGCCGAGCGCG
CCGGGGTGCCCGCCTTCCTGGAGACCTCCGCGCCCCGCAACCTCCCCTTCTACGAGCGGCTCGGCTTCAC
CGTCACCGCCGACGTCGAGGTGCCCGAAGGACCGCGCACCTGGTGCATGACCCGCAAGCCCGGTGCCTGA
GGCGCGCCGGTGCCTGCCCTTCTAGGAATGGGGGACAGGGGGAGGGGAGGAGCTAGGGAAAGAAAACCTG
GAGTTTGTGCCAGGGTTTTTGGGATTAAGTTCTTCATTCACTAAGGAAGGAATTGGGAACACAAAGGGTG
GGGGCAGGGGAGTTTGGGGCAACTGGTTGGAGGGAAGGTGAAGTTCAATGATGCTCTTGATTTTAATCCC
ACATCATGTATCACTTTTTTCTTAAATAAAGAAGCCTGGGACACAGTAGATAGACACACTTATCTTGGTT
TGTCCTTCAGTTACTGAGGTGGGGATGGGAATATCCAATGCTCATACCCAAGTGACCCTGAAACTAAGGT
GCCATTTACACTCCTTAAGGTCACACAACATCAGAGGGAGAGCTGGGATTGCAGCCAAGTTTATTTGTAC
AGGGCCCTGTGATAGGCTAGTTCCCAAAAGCCTGTGATGCAAGAACTTTTGCCCATAGACTCAGTCACCA
TGTAGCTGTTACCTGTTCAGAGCTGGCTTTTTGCTTTCCCACCCTACTCTGGAATTCTTAAATGGCTTTA
TACTTAGAAATCATCTTATTTCTGTTGAACCTAGATCACCCCAACCAGAAACTTCTATTAATACTTTGTG
CTTTCTTGATACCAGGGTCTATTTGGTTTCCACTTAAGGTTTTTGCATACTCTGCCCATAAGTGACTCAT
TAGTTACGGCCGGCCAAAAGGGCGAATTCTGCAGATATCCATCACACTGGCGGCCGCTCGAGCATGCATC
TAGAGGGCCCAATTCGCCCTATAGTGAGTCGTATTACAATTCACTGGCCGTCGTTTTACAACGTCGTGAC
TGGGAAAACCCTGGCGTTACCCAACTTAATCGCCTTGCAGCACATCCCCCTTTCGCCAGCTGGCGTAATA
GCGAAGAGGCCCGCACCGATCGCCCTTCCCAACAGTTGCGCAGCCTGAATGGCGAATGG
[124 nt withheld, positions 3420-3543]
C
[91 nt withheld, positions 3545-3635]
A
[49 nt withheld, positions 3637-3685]
CCTTTGACGTTGGAGTCCACGTTCTTT
[37 nt withheld, positions 3713-3749]
ACCCTATCTCGGTCTATTCTTTTGATTTATAAGGGATTTTGCCGATTTCGGCCTATTGGTTAAAAAATGA
GCTGATTTAACAAAAATTTAACGCGAATTTTAACAAAATTCAGGGCGCAAGGGCTGCTAAAGGAAGCGGA
ACACGTAGAAAGCCAGTCCGCAGAAACGGTGCTGACCCCGGATGAATGTCAGCTACTGGGCTATCTGGAC
AAGGGAAAACGCAAGCGCAAAGAGAAAGCAGGTAGCTTGCAGTGGGCTTACATGGCGATAGCTAGACTGG
GCGGTTTTATGGACAGCAAGCGAACCGGAATTGCCAGCTGGGGCGCCCTCTGGTAAGGTTGGGAAGCCCT
GCAAAGTAAACTGGATGGCTTTCTTGCCGCCAAGGATCTGATGGCGCAGGGGATCAAGATCTGATCAAGA
GACAGGATGAGGATCGTTTCGCATGATTGAACAAGATGGATTGCACGCAGGTTCTCCGGCCGCTTGGGTG
GAGAGGCTATTCGGCTATGACTGGGCACAACAGACAATCGGCTGCTCTGATGCCGCCGTGTTCCGGCTGT
CAGCGCAGGGGCGCCCGGTTCTTTTTGTCAAGACCGACCTGTCCGGTGCCCTGAATGAACTGCAGGACGA
GGCAGCGCGGCTATCGTGGCTGGCCACGACGGGCGTTCCTTGCGCAGCTGTGCTCGACGTTGTCACTGAA
GCGGGAAGGGACTGGCTGCTATTGGGCGAAGTGCCGGGGCAGGATCTCCTGTCATCCCACCTTGCTCCTG
CCGAGAAAGTATCCATCATGGCTGATGCAATGCGGCGGCTGCATACGCTTGATCCGGCTACCTGCCCATT
CGACCACCAAGCGAAACATCGCATCGAGCGAGCACGTACTCGGATGGAAGCCGGTCTTGTCGATCAGGAT
GATCTGGACGAAGAGCATCAGGGGCTCGCGCCAGCCGAACTGTTCGCCAGGCTCAAGGCGCGCATGCCCG
ACGGCGAGGATCTCGTCGTGACCCATGGCGATGCCTGCTTGCCGAATATCATGGTGGAAAATGGCCGCTT
TTCTGGATTCATCGACTGTGGCCGGCTGGGTGTGGCGGACCGCTATCAGGACATAGCGTTGGCTACCCGT
GATATTGCTGAAGAGCTTGGCGGCGAATGGGCTGACCGCTTCCTCGTGCTTTACGGTATCGCCGCTCCCG
ATTCGCAGCGCATCGCCTTCTATCGCCTTCTTGACGAGTTCTTCTGAATTGAAAAAGGAAGAGTATGAGT
ATTCAACATTTCCGTGTCGCCCTTATTCCCTTTTTTGCGGCATTTTGCCTTCCTGTTTTTGCTCACCCAG
AAACGCTGGTGAAAGTAAAAGATGCTGAAGATCAGTTGGGTGCACGAGTGGGTTACATCGAACTGGATCT
CAACAGCGGTAAGATCCTTGAGAGTTTTCGCCCCGAAGAACGTTTTCCAATGATGAGCACTTTTAAAGTT
CTGCTATGTGGCGCGGTATTATCCCGTATTGACGCCGGGCAAGAGCAACTCGGTCGCCGCATACACTATT
CTCAGAATGACTTGGTTGAGTACTCACCAGTCACAGAAAAGCATCTTACGGATGGCATGACAGTAAGAGA
ATTATGCAGTGCTGCCATAACCATGAGTGATAACACTGCGGCCAACTTACTTCTGACAACGATCGGAGGA
CCGAAGGAGCTAACCGCTTTTTTGCACAACATGGGGGATCATGTAACTCGCCTTGATCGTTGGGAACCGG
AGCTGAATGAAGCCATACCAAACGACGAGCGTGACACCACGATGCCTGTAGCAATGGCAACAACGTTGCG
CAAACTATTAACTGGCGAACTACTTACTCTAGCTTCCCGGCAACAATTAATAGACTGGATGGAGGCGGAT
AAAGTTGCAGGACCACTTCTGCGCTCGGCCCTTCCGGCTGGCTGGTTTATTGCTGATAAATCTGGAGCCG
GTGAGCGTGGGTCTCGCGGTATCATTGCAGCACTGGGGCCAGATGGTAAGCCCTCCCGTATCGTAGTTAT
CTACACGACGGGGAGTCAGGCAACTATGGATGAACGAAATAGACAGATCGCTGAGATAGGTGCCTCACTG
ATTAAGCATTGGTAACTGTCAGACCAAGTTTACTCATATATACTTTAGATTGATTTAAAACTTCATTTTT
AATTTAAAAGGATCTAGGTGAAGATCCTTTTTGATAATCTCATGACCAAAATCCCTTAACGTGAGTTTTC
GTTCCACTGAGCGTCAGACCCCGTAGAAAAGATCAAAGGATCTTCTTGAGATCCTTTTTTTCTGCGCGTA
ATCTGCTGCTTGCAAACAAAAAAACCACCGCTACCAGCGGTGGTTTGTTTGCCGGATCAAGAGCTACCAA
CTCTTTTTCCGAAGGTAACTGGCTTCAGCAGAGCGCAGATACCAAATACTGTTCTTCTAGTGTAGCCGTA
GTTAGGCCACCACTTCAAGAACTCTGTAGCACCGCCTACATACCTCGCTCTGCTAATCCTGTTACCAGTG
GCTGCTGCCAGTGGCGATAAGTCGTGTCTTACCGGGTTGGACTCAAGACGATAGTTACCGGATAAGGCGC
AGCGGTCGGGCTGAACGGGGGGTTCGTGCACACAGCCCAGCTTGGAGCGAACGACCTACACCGAACTGAG
ATACCTACAGCGTGAGCTATGAGAAAGCGCCACGCTTCCCGAAGGGAGAAAGGCGGACAGGTATCCGGTA
AGCGGCAGGGTCGGAACAGGAGAGCGCACGAGGGAGCTTCCAGGGGGAAACGCCTGGTATCTTTATAGTC
CTGTCGGGTTTCGCCACCTCTGACTTGAGCGTCGATTTTTGTGATGCTCGTCAGGGGGGCGGAGCCTATG
GAAAAACGCCAGCAACGCGGCCTTTTTACGGTTCCTGGCCTTTTGCTGGCCTTTTGCTCACATGTTCTTT
CCTGCGTTATCCCCTGATTCTGTGGATAACCGTATTACCGCCTTTGAGTGAGCTGATACCGCTCGCCGCA
GCCGAACGACCGAGCGCAGCGAGTCAGTGAGCGAGGAAGCGGAAG
