>Addgene plasmid #31939 | OCT4-eGFP-2A-Puro | addgene partial sequence | sequence record 37361 | EGFP-N 5'-CGTCGCCGTCCAGCTCGACCAG-3'
GCTCTCGCCCTTGCTCACCATGCTAGCGTTTGAATGCATGGGAGAGCCCAGAGTGGTGACGGAGACAGGG
GGAAAGGCTTCCCCCTCAGGGAAAGGGACCGAGGAGTACAGTGCAGTGAAGTGAGGGCTCCCATAGCCTG
GGGTACCAAAATGGGGCCCTGGGGCCAGAGGAAAGGACACTGGTCCCCCTGAGAAAGGAGACCCAGCAGC
CTCAAAATCCTCTCGTTGTGCATAGTCGCTGCTTGATCGCTTGCCCTTCTGGCGCCGGTTACAGAACCAC
ACTCGGACCACCTGCAAGTGAATGACAGAAAGGAGAATGACATTAGACAATGAGCTGAGACGGGCCTGAC
TCTGCTTGGACATTCTATCCAAAGCCAACAGCCCTAGAGCAGTTAGAGGAGGACATTAGAGAATGAGCTG
AGACAGGCCTGACTGCTTGGACATTCTGTCCAAAGCCAACAGCCCTAGAGCAGTTGGAGGAGCCAGAGCT
AGGGAAAGCGAGGTGGTGACAGGGGAAAGAGATGGAGCCCGCAGAGAGACATGGCACTCACATCCTTCTC
GAGCCCAAGCTGCTGGGCGATGTGGCTGATCTGCTGCAGTGTGGGTTTCGGGCACTGCAGGAACAAATTC
TCCAGGTTGCCTCTCACTCGGTTCTCGATACTGGTTCGCTTTCTCTTTCGGGCCTGCACGAGGGTTTCTG
CTTTGCATATCTGTGCAGGTGGGACCTGCAGGAAAAGGGCGAATTCCAGCACACTGGCGGCCGTTACTAG
TGGATCCGAGCTCGGTACCAAGCTTGGCGTAATCATGGTCATAGCTGTTTCCTGTGTGAAATTGTTATCC
GCTCACAATTCCACACAACATACGAGCCGGAAGCATAAAGTGTAAAGCTG
