>Addgene plasmid #31939 | OCT4-eGFP-2A-Puro | addgene partial sequence | sequence record 118497 | EGFP-C 5'-CATGGTCCTGCTGGAGTTCGTG-3'
GAGCTGTACAAGTACAGCGGTCGCGACTCTAGAGTCGACGGTTCTGGTAAGCAAACTTTGAATTTTGACC
TTCTTAAGCTTGCGGGAGACGTCGAGTCCAACCCCGGGCCCGCATGCAAGCTTCAGCTGAAGCTTACCAT
GACCGAGTACAAGCCCACGGTGCGCCTCGCCACCCGCGACGACGTCCCCAGGGCCGTACGCACCCTCGCC
GCCGCGTTCGCCGACTACCCCGCCACGCGCCACACCGTCGATCCGGACCGCCACATCGAGCGGGTCACCG
AGCTGCAAGAACTCTTCCTCACGCGCGTCGGGCTCGACATCGGCAAGGTGTGGGTCGCGGACGACGGCGC
CGCGGTGGCGGTCTGGACCACGCCGGAGAGCGTCGAAGCGGGGGCGGTGTTCGCCGAGATCGGCCCGCGC
ATGGCCGAGTTGAGCGGTTCCCGGCTGGCCGCGCAGCAACAGATGGAAGGCCTCCTGGCGCCGCACCGGC
CCAAGGAGCCCGCGTGGTTCCTGGCCACCGTCGGCGTCTCGCCCGACCACCAGGGCAAGGGTCTGGGCAG
CG
