>Addgene plasmid #31939 | OCT4-eGFP-2A-Puro | addgene partial sequence | sequence record 118500 | M13pUC-Fwd 5'-CCCAGTCACGACGTTGTAAAACG-3'
TATAGGGCGAATTGGGCCCTCTAGATGCATGCTCGAGCGGCCGCCAGTGTGATGGATATCTGCAGAATTC
GCCCTTTTGGCCGGCCGTAACTAATGAGTCACTTATGGGCAGAGTATGCAAAAACCTTAAGTGGAAACCA
AATAGACCCTGGTATCAAGAAAGCACAAAGTATTAATAGAAGTTTCTGGTTGGGGTGATCTAGGTTCAAC
AGAAATAAGATGATTTCTAAGTATAAAGCCATTTAAGAATTCCAGAGTAGGGTGGGAAAGCAAAAAGCCA
GCTCTGAACAGGTAACAGCTACATGGTGACTGAGTCTATGGGCAAAAGTTCTTGCATCACAGGCTTTTGG
GAACTAGCCTATCACAGGGCCCTGTACAAATAAACTTGGCTGCAATCCCAGCTCTCCCTCTGATGTTGTG
TGACCTTAAGGAGTGTAAATGGCACCTTAGTTTCAGGGTCACTTGGGTATGAGCATTGGATATTCCCATC
CCCACCTCAGTAACTGAAGGACAAACCAAGATAAGTGTGTCTATCTACTGTGTCCCAGGCTTCTTTATTT
AAGAAAAAAGTGATACATGATGTGGGATTAAAATCAAGAGCATCATTGAACTTCACC
