>Addgene plasmid #31939 | OCT4-eGFP-2A-Puro | addgene partial sequence | sequence record 118501 | puro-variant-R 5'-gtgggcttgtactcggtcat-3'
GGGGTTGGACTCGACGTCTCCCGCAAGCTTAAGAAGGTCAAAATTCAAAGTTTGCATTACCAGAACCGTC
GACTCTAGAGTCGCGACCGCTGTACTTGTACAGCTCGTCCATGCCGAGAGTGATCCCGGCGGCGGTCACG
AACTCCAGCAGGACCATGTGATCGCGCTTCTCGTTGGGGTCTTTGCTCAGGGCGGACTGGGTGCTCAGGT
AGTGGTTGTCGGGCAGCAGCACGGGGCCGTCGCCGATGGGGGTGTTCTGCTGGTAGTGGTCGGCGAGCTG
CACGCTGCCGTCCTCGATGTTGTGGCGGATCTTGAAGTTCACCTTGATGCCGTTCTTCTGCTTGTCGGCC
ATGATATAGACGTTGTGGCTGTTGTAGTTGTACTCCAGCTTGTGCCCCAGGATGTTGCCGTCCTCCTTGA
AGTCGATGCCCTTCAGCTCGATGCGGTTCACCAGGGTGTCGCCCTCGAACTTCACCTCGGCGCGGGTCTT
GTAGTTGCCGTCGTCCTTGAAGAAGATGGTGCGCTCCTGGACGTAGCCTTCGGGCATGGCGGACTTGAAG
AAGTCGTGCTGCTTCATGTGGTCGGGGTAGCGGCTGAAGCACTGCACGCCGTAGGTCAGGGTGGTCACGA
GGGTGGGCCAGGGCACGGGCAGCTTGCCGGTGGTGCAGATGAACTTCAGGGTCAGCTTGCCGTAGGTGGC
ATCGCCCTCGCCCTCGCCGGACACGCTGAA
