>Addgene plasmid #31939 | OCT4-eGFP-2A-Puro | addgene partial sequence | sequence record 118502 | M13pUC-Rev 5'-AGCGGATAACAATTTCACACAGG-3'
TTGGGCCCTCTAGATGCATGCTCGAGCGGCCGCCAGTGTGATGGATATCTGCAGAATTCGCCCTTTTGGC
CGGCCGTAACTAATGAGTCACTTATGGGCAGAGTATGCAAAAACCTTAAGTGGAAACCAAATAGACCCTG
GTATCAAGAAAGCACAAAGTATTAATAGAAGTTTCTGGTTGGGGTGATCTAGGTTCAACAGAAATAAGAT
GATTTCTAAGTATAAAGCCATTTAAGAATTCCAGAGTAGGGTGGGAAAGCAAAAAGCCAGCTCTGAACAG
GTAACAGCTACATGGTGACTGAGTCTATGGGCAAAAGTTCTTGCATCACAGGCTTTTGGGAACTAGCCTA
TCACAGGGCCCTGTACAAATAAACTTGGCTGCAATCCCAGCTCTCCCTCTGATGTTGTGTGACCTTAAGG
AGTGTAAATGGCACCTTAGTTTCAGGGTCACTTGGGTATGAGCATTGGATATTCCCATCCCCACCTCAGT
AACTGAAGGACAAACCAAGATAAGTGTGTCTATCTACTGTGTCCCAGGCTTCTTTATTTAAGAAAAAAGT
GATACATGATGTGGGATTAAAATCAAGAGCATCATTGAACTTCACCTTCCCTCCAACCAGTTGCCCCAAA
CTCCCCTGCCCCCACCCTTTGTGTTCCC
