LOCUS       Exported 6804 bp ds-DNA circular SYN 12-MAY-2021
DEFINITION  synthetic circular DNA
ACCESSION   .
VERSION     .
KEYWORDS    OCT4-eGFP-2A-Puro
SOURCE      synthetic DNA construct
  ORGANISM  synthetic DNA construct
REFERENCE   1 (bases 1 to 6804)
  AUTHORS   Hockemeyer D, Wang H, Kiani S, Lai CS, Gao Q, Cassady JP, Cost GJ,
            Zhang L, Santiago Y, Miller JC, Zeitler B, Cherone JM, Meng X,
            Hinkley SJ, Rebar EJ, Gregory PD, Urnov FD, Jaenisch R
  TITLE     Genetic engineering of human pluripotent cells using TALE nucleases.
  JOURNAL   Nat Biotechnol. 2011 Jul 7. doi: 10.1038/nbt.1927.
  PUBMED    21738127
REFERENCE   2 (bases 1 to 6804)
  AUTHORS   .
  TITLE     Direct Submission
  JOURNAL   Exported May 12, 2021 from SnapGene Server 1.1.58
            http://www.snapgene.com
FEATURES             Location/Qualifiers
     source          1..6804
                     /organism="synthetic DNA construct"
                     /mol_type="other DNA"
     protein_bind    107..128
                     /label=CAP binding site
                     /bound_moiety="E. coli catabolite activator protein"
                     /note="CAP binding activates transcription in the presence
                     of cAMP."
     promoter        143..173
                     /label=lac promoter
                     /note="promoter for the E. coli lac operon"
     protein_bind    181..197
                     /label=lac operator
                     /bound_moiety="lac repressor encoded by lacI"
                     /note="The lac repressor binds to the lac operator to
                     inhibit transcription in E. coli. This inhibition can be
                     relieved by adding lactose or
                     isopropyl-beta-D-thiogalactopyranoside (IPTG)."
     primer_bind     186..208
                     /label=M13/pUC Reverse
                     /note="In lacZ gene"
     primer_bind     205..221
                     /label=M13 rev
                     /note="common sequencing primer, one of multiple similar
                     variants"
     primer_bind     205..221
                     /label=M13 Reverse
                     /note="In lacZ gene. Also called M13-rev"
     CDS             1008..1724
                     /codon_start=1
                     /product="enhanced GFP"
                     /label=EGFP
                     /translation="MVSKGEELFTGVVPILVELDGDVNGHKFSVSGEGEGDATYGKLTL
                     KFICTTGKLPVPWPTLVTTLTYGVQCFSRYPDHMKQHDFFKSAMPEGYVQERTIFFKDD
                     GNYKTRAEVKFEGDTLVNRIELKGIDFKEDGNILGHKLEYNYNSHNVYIMADKQKNGIK
                     VNFKIRHNIEDGSVQLADHYQQNTPIGDGPVLLPDNHYLSTQSALSKDPNEKRDHMVLL
                     EFVTAAGITLGMDELYK"
     CDS             1008..1724
                     /codon_start=1
                     /product="the original enhanced GFP (Yang et al., 1996)"
                     /label=EGFP
                     /note="mammalian codon-optimized"
                     /translation="MVSKGEELFTGVVPILVELDGDVNGHKFSVSGEGEGDATYGKLTL
                     KFICTTGKLPVPWPTLVTTLTYGVQCFSRYPDHMKQHDFFKSAMPEGYVQERTIFFKDD
                     GNYKTRAEVKFEGDTLVNRIELKGIDFKEDGNILGHKLEYNYNSHNVYIMADKQKNGIK
                     VNFKIRHNIEDGSVQLADHYQQNTPIGDGPVLLPDNHYLSTQSALSKDPNEKRDHMVLL
                     EFVTAAGITLGMDELYK"
     primer_bind     complement(1053..1074)
                     /label=EGFP-N
                     /note="EGFP, reverse primer"
     primer_bind     complement(1314..1333)
                     /label=EXFP-R
                     /note="For distinguishing EGFP variants, reverse primer"
     primer_bind     1661..1682
                     /label=EGFP-C
                     /note="EGFP, forward primer"
     CDS             1851..2450
                     /codon_start=1
                     /gene="pac from Streptomyces alboniger"
                     /product="puromycin N-acetyltransferase"
                     /label=PuroR
                     /note="confers resistance to puromycin"
                     /translation="MTEYKPTVRLATRDDVPRAVRTLAAAFADYPATRHTVDPDRHIER
                     VTELQELFLTRVGLDIGKVWVADDGAAVAVWTTPESVEAGAVFAEIGPRMAELSGSRLA
                     AQQQMEGLLAPHRPKEPAWFLATVGVSPDHQGKGLGSAVVLPGVEAAERAGVPAFLETS
                     APRNLPFYERLGFTVTADVEVPEGPRTWCMTRKPGA"
     primer_bind     complement(1851..1870)
                     /label=Puro-R
                     /note="Puromycin resistance gene, reverse primer. Also
                     called puro-variant-R"
     primer_bind     2347..2367
                     /label=Puro-F
                     /note="Puromycin resistance gene, forward primer"
     primer_bind     complement(3237..3256)
                     /label=T7
                     /note="T7 promoter, forward primer"
     promoter        complement(3238..3256)
                     /label=T7 promoter
                     /note="promoter for bacteriophage T7 RNA polymerase"
     primer_bind     complement(3263..3280)
                     /label=M13 Forward
                     /note="In lacZ gene. Also called M13-F20 or M13 (-21)
                     Forward"
     primer_bind     complement(3263..3279)
                     /label=M13 fwd
                     /note="common sequencing primer, one of multiple similar
                     variants"
     primer_bind     complement(3272..3294)
                     /label=M13/pUC Forward
                     /note="In lacZ gene"
     rep_origin      3420..3848
                     /direction=RIGHT
                     /label=f1 ori
                     /note="f1 bacteriophage origin of replication; arrow
                     indicates direction of (+) strand synthesis"
     primer_bind     complement(3507..3526)
                     /label=F1ori-R
                     /note="F1 origin, reverse primer"
     primer_bind     3717..3738
                     /label=F1ori-F
                     /note="F1 origin, forward primer"
     CDS             4192..4986
                     /codon_start=1
                     /gene="aph(3')-II (or nptII)"
                     /product="aminoglycoside phosphotransferase from Tn5"
                     /label=NeoR/KanR
                     /note="confers resistance to neomycin, kanamycin, and G418
                     (Geneticin(R))"
                     /translation="MIEQDGLHAGSPAAWVERLFGYDWAQQTIGCSDAAVFRLSAQGRP
                     VLFVKTDLSGALNELQDEAARLSWLATTGVPCAAVLDVVTEAGRDWLLLGEVPGQDLLS
                     SHLAPAEKVSIMADAMRRLHTLDPATCPFDHQAKHRIERARTRMEAGLVDQDDLDEEHQ
                     GLAPAELFARLKARMPDGEDLVVTHGDACLPNIMVENGRFSGFIDCGRLGVADRYQDIA
                     LATRDIAEELGGEWADRFLVLYGIAAPDSQRIAFYRLLDEFF"
     primer_bind     complement(4246..4265)
                     /label=Neo-R
                     /note="Neomycin resistance gene, reverse primer"
     primer_bind     4856..4875
                     /label=Neo-F
                     /note="Neomycin resistance gene, forward primer"
     CDS             5004..5864
                     /codon_start=1
                     /gene="bla"
                     /product="beta-lactamase"
                     /label=AmpR
                     /note="confers resistance to ampicillin, carbenicillin, and
                     related antibiotics"
                     /translation="MSIQHFRVALIPFFAAFCLPVFAHPETLVKVKDAEDQLGARVGYI
                     ELDLNSGKILESFRPEERFPMMSTFKVLLCGAVLSRIDAGQEQLGRRIHYSQNDLVEYS
                     PVTEKHLTDGMTVRELCSAAITMSDNTAANLLLTTIGGPKELTAFLHNMGDHVTRLDRW
                     EPELNEAIPNDERDTTMPVAMATTLRKLLTGELLTLASRQQLIDWMEADKVAGPLLRSA
                     LPAGWFIADKSGAGERGSRGIIAALGPDGKPSRIVVIYTTGSQATMDERNRQIAEIGAS
                     LIKHW"
     primer_bind     complement(5222..5241)
                     /label=Amp-R
                     /note="Ampicillin resistance gene, reverse primer"
     rep_origin      6035..6623
                     /direction=RIGHT
                     /label=ori
                     /note="high-copy-number ColE1/pMB1/pBR322/pUC origin of
                     replication"
     primer_bind     6524..6543
                     /label=pBR322ori-F
                     /note="pBR322 origin, forward primer"
     primer_bind     6777..6794
                     /label=L4440
                     /note="L4440 vector, forward primer"
ORIGIN
        1 agcgcccaat acgcaaaccg cctctccccg cgcgttggcc gattcattaa tgcagctggc
       61 acgacaggtt tcccgactgg aaagcgggca gtgagcgcaa cgcaattaat gtgagttagc
      121 tcactcatta ggcaccccag gctttacact ttatgcttcc ggctcgtatg ttgtgtggaa
      181 ttgtgagcgg ataacaattt cacacaggaa acagctatga ccatgattac gccaagcttg
      241 gtaccgagct cggatccact agtaacggcc gccagtgtgc tggaattcgc ccttttcctg
      301 caggtcccac ctgcacagat atgcaaagca gaaaccctcg tgcaggcccg aaagagaaag
      361 cgaaccagta tcgagaaccg agtgagaggc aacctggaga atttgttcct gcagtgcccg
      421 aaacccacac tgcagcagat cagccacatc gcccagcagc ttgggctcga gaaggatgtg
      481 agtgccatgt ctctctgcgg gctccatctc tttcccctgt caccacctcg ctttccctag
      541 ctctggctcc tccaactgct ctagggctgt tggctttgga cagaatgtcc aagcagtcag
      601 gcctgtctca gctcattctc taatgtcctc ctctaactgc tctagggctg ttggctttgg
      661 atagaatgtc caagcagagt caggcccgtc tcagctcatt gtctaatgtc attctccttt
      721 ctgtcattca cttgcaggtg gtccgagtgt ggttctgtaa ccggcgccag aagggcaagc
      781 gatcaagcag cgactatgca caacgagagg attttgaggc tgctgggtct cctttctcag
      841 ggggaccagt gtcctttcct ctggccccag ggccccattt tggtacccca ggctatggga
      901 gccctcactt cactgcactg tactcctcgg tccctttccc tgagggggaa gcctttcccc
      961 ctgtctccgt caccactctg ggctctccca tgcattcaaa cgctagcatg gtgagcaagg
     1021 gcgaggagct gttcaccggg gtggtgccca tcctggtcga gctggacggc gacgtaaacg
     1081 gccacaagtt cagcgtgtcc ggcgagggcg agggcgatgc cacctacggc aagctgaccc
     1141 tgaagttcat ctgcaccacc ggcaagctgc ccgtgccctg gcccaccctc gtgaccaccc
     1201 tgacctacgg cgtgcagtgc ttcagccgct accccgacca catgaagcag cacgacttct
     1261 tcaagtccgc catgcccgaa ggctacgtcc aggagcgcac catcttcttc aaggacgacg
     1321 gcaactacaa gacccgcgcc gaggtgaagt tcgagggcga caccctggtg aaccgcatcg
     1381 agctgaaggg catcgacttc aaggaggacg gcaacatcct ggggcacaag ctggagtaca
     1441 actacaacag ccacaacgtc tatatcatgg ccgacaagca gaagaacggc atcaaggtga
     1501 acttcaagat ccgccacaac atcgaggacg gcagcgtgca gctcgccgac cactaccagc
     1561 agaacacccc catcggcgac ggccccgtgc tgctgcccga caaccactac ctgagcaccc
     1621 agtccgccct gagcaaagac cccaacgaga agcgcgatca catggtcctg ctggagttcg
     1681 tgaccgccgc cgggatcact ctcggcatgg acgagctgta caagtacagc ggtcgcgact
     1741 ctagagtcga cggttctggt aagcaaactt tgaattttga ccttcttaag cttgcgggag
     1801 acgtcgagtc caaccccggg cccgcatgca agcttcagct gaagcttacc atgaccgagt
     1861 acaagcccac ggtgcgcctc gccacccgcg acgacgtccc cagggccgta cgcaccctcg
     1921 ccgccgcgtt cgccgactac cccgccacgc gccacaccgt cgatccggac cgccacatcg
     1981 agcgggtcac cgagctgcaa gaactcttcc tcacgcgcgt cgggctcgac atcggcaagg
     2041 tgtgggtcgc ggacgacggc gccgcggtgg cggtctggac cacgccggag agcgtcgaag
     2101 cgggggcggt gttcgccgag atcggcccgc gcatggccga gttgagcggt tcccggctgg
     2161 ccgcgcagca acagatggaa ggcctcctgg cgccgcaccg gcccaaggag cccgcgtggt
     2221 tcctggccac cgtcggcgtc tcgcccgacc accagggcaa gggtctgggc agcgccgtcg
     2281 tgctccccgg agtggaggcg gccgagcgcg ccggggtgcc cgccttcctg gagacctccg
     2341 cgccccgcaa cctccccttc tacgagcggc tcggcttcac cgtcaccgcc gacgtcgagg
     2401 tgcccgaagg accgcgcacc tggtgcatga cccgcaagcc cggtgcctga ggcgcgccgg
     2461 tgcctgccct tctaggaatg ggggacaggg ggaggggagg agctagggaa agaaaacctg
     2521 gagtttgtgc cagggttttt gggattaagt tcttcattca ctaaggaagg aattgggaac
     2581 acaaagggtg ggggcagggg agtttggggc aactggttgg agggaaggtg aagttcaatg
     2641 atgctcttga ttttaatccc acatcatgta tcactttttt cttaaataaa gaagcctggg
     2701 acacagtaga tagacacact tatcttggtt tgtccttcag ttactgaggt agggatggga
     2761 atatccaatg ctcataccca agtgaccctg aaactaaggt gccatttaca ctccttaagg
     2821 tcacacaaca tcagagggag agctgggatt gcagccaagt ttatttgtac agggccctgt
     2881 gataggctag ttcccaaaag cctgtgatgc aagaactttt gcccatagac tcagtcacca
     2941 tgtagctgtt acctgttcag agctggcttt ttgctttccc accctactct ggaattctta
     3001 aatggcttta tacttagaaa tcatcttatt tctgttgaac ctagatcacc ccaaccagaa
     3061 acttctatta atactttgtg ctttcttgat accagggtct atttggtttc cacttaaggt
     3121 ttttgcatac tctgcccata agtgactcat tagttacggc cggccaaaag ggcgaattct
     3181 gcagatatcc atcacactgg cggccgctcg agcatgcatc tagagggccc aattcgccct
     3241 atagtgagtc gtattacaat tcactggccg tcgttttaca acgtcgtgac tgggaaaacc
     3301 ctggcgttac ccaacttaat cgccttgcag cacatccccc tttcgccagc tggcgtaata
     3361 gcgaagaggc ccgcaccgat cgcccttccc aacagttgcg cagcctgaat ggcgaatggn
     3421 nnnnnnnnnn nnnnnnnnnn nnnnnnnnnn nnnnnnnnnn nnnnnnnnnn nnnnnnnnnn
     3481 nnnnnnnnnn nnnnnnnnnn nnnnnnnnnn nnnnnnnnnn nnnnnnnnnn nnnnnnnnnn
     3541 nnncnnnnnn nnnnnnnnnn nnnnnnnnnn nnnnnnnnnn nnnnnnnnnn nnnnnnnnnn
     3601 nnnnnnnnnn nnnnnnnnnn nnnnnnnnnn nnnnnannnn nnnnnnnnnn nnnnnnnnnn
     3661 nnnnnnnnnn nnnnnnnnnn nnnnnccttt gacgttggag tccacgttct ttaatagtgg
     3721 actcttgttc caaactggaa caacactcaa ccctatctcg gtctattctt ttgatttata
     3781 agggattttg ccgatttcgg cctattggtt aaaaaatgag ctgatttaac aaaaatttaa
     3841 cgcgaatttt aacaaaattc agggcgcaag ggctgctaaa ggaagcggaa cacgtagaaa
     3901 gccagtccgc agaaacggtg ctgaccccgg atgaatgtca gctactgggc tatctggaca
     3961 agggaaaacg caagcgcaaa gagaaagcag gtagcttgca gtgggcttac atggcgatag
     4021 ctagactggg cggttttatg gacagcaagc gaaccggaat tgccagctgg ggcgccctct
     4081 ggtaaggttg ggaagccctg caaagtaaac tggatggctt tcttgccgcc aaggatctga
     4141 tggcgcaggg gatcaagatc tgatcaagag acaggatgag gatcgtttcg catgattgaa
     4201 caagatggat tgcacgcagg ttctccggcc gcttgggtgg agaggctatt cggctatgac
     4261 tgggcacaac agacaatcgg ctgctctgat gccgccgtgt tccggctgtc agcgcagggg
     4321 cgcccggttc tttttgtcaa gaccgacctg tccggtgccc tgaatgaact gcaggacgag
     4381 gcagcgcggc tatcgtggct ggccacgacg ggcgttcctt gcgcagctgt gctcgacgtt
     4441 gtcactgaag cgggaaggga ctggctgcta ttgggcgaag tgccggggca ggatctcctg
     4501 tcatcccacc ttgctcctgc cgagaaagta tccatcatgg ctgatgcaat gcggcggctg
     4561 catacgcttg atccggctac ctgcccattc gaccaccaag cgaaacatcg catcgagcga
     4621 gcacgtactc ggatggaagc cggtcttgtc gatcaggatg atctggacga agagcatcag
     4681 gggctcgcgc cagccgaact gttcgccagg ctcaaggcgc gcatgcccga cggcgaggat
     4741 ctcgtcgtga cccatggcga tgcctgcttg ccgaatatca tggtggaaaa tggccgcttt
     4801 tctggattca tcgactgtgg ccggctgggt gtggcggacc gctatcagga catagcgttg
     4861 gctacccgtg atattgctga agagcttggc ggcgaatggg ctgaccgctt cctcgtgctt
     4921 tacggtatcg ccgctcccga ttcgcagcgc atcgccttct atcgccttct tgacgagttc
     4981 ttctgaattg aaaaaggaag agtatgagta ttcaacattt ccgtgtcgcc cttattccct
     5041 tttttgcggc attttgcctt cctgtttttg ctcacccaga aacgctggtg aaagtaaaag
     5101 atgctgaaga tcagttgggt gcacgagtgg gttacatcga actggatctc aacagcggta
     5161 agatccttga gagttttcgc cccgaagaac gttttccaat gatgagcact tttaaagttc
     5221 tgctatgtgg cgcggtatta tcccgtattg acgccgggca agagcaactc ggtcgccgca
     5281 tacactattc tcagaatgac ttggttgagt actcaccagt cacagaaaag catcttacgg
     5341 atggcatgac agtaagagaa ttatgcagtg ctgccataac catgagtgat aacactgcgg
     5401 ccaacttact tctgacaacg atcggaggac cgaaggagct aaccgctttt ttgcacaaca
     5461 tgggggatca tgtaactcgc cttgatcgtt gggaaccgga gctgaatgaa gccataccaa
     5521 acgacgagcg tgacaccacg atgcctgtag caatggcaac aacgttgcgc aaactattaa
     5581 ctggcgaact acttactcta gcttcccggc aacaattaat agactggatg gaggcggata
     5641 aagttgcagg accacttctg cgctcggccc ttccggctgg ctggtttatt gctgataaat
     5701 ctggagccgg tgagcgtggg tctcgcggta tcattgcagc actggggcca gatggtaagc
     5761 cctcccgtat cgtagttatc tacacgacgg ggagtcaggc aactatggat gaacgaaata
     5821 gacagatcgc tgagataggt gcctcactga ttaagcattg gtaactgtca gaccaagttt
     5881 actcatatat actttagatt gatttaaaac ttcattttta atttaaaagg atctaggtga
     5941 agatcctttt tgataatctc atgaccaaaa tcccttaacg tgagttttcg ttccactgag
     6001 cgtcagaccc cgtagaaaag atcaaaggat cttcttgaga tccttttttt ctgcgcgtaa
     6061 tctgctgctt gcaaacaaaa aaaccaccgc taccagcggt ggtttgtttg ccggatcaag
     6121 agctaccaac tctttttccg aaggtaactg gcttcagcag agcgcagata ccaaatactg
     6181 ttcttctagt gtagccgtag ttaggccacc acttcaagaa ctctgtagca ccgcctacat
     6241 acctcgctct gctaatcctg ttaccagtgg ctgctgccag tggcgataag tcgtgtctta
     6301 ccgggttgga ctcaagacga tagttaccgg ataaggcgca gcggtcgggc tgaacggggg
     6361 gttcgtgcac acagcccagc ttggagcgaa cgacctacac cgaactgaga tacctacagc
     6421 gtgagctatg agaaagcgcc acgcttcccg aagggagaaa ggcggacagg tatccggtaa
     6481 gcggcagggt cggaacagga gagcgcacga gggagcttcc agggggaaac gcctggtatc
     6541 tttatagtcc tgtcgggttt cgccacctct gacttgagcg tcgatttttg tgatgctcgt
     6601 caggggggcg gagcctatgg aaaaacgcca gcaacgcggc ctttttacgg ttcctggcct
     6661 tttgctggcc ttttgctcac atgttctttc ctgcgttatc ccctgattct gtggataacc
     6721 gtattaccgc ctttgagtga gctgataccg ctcgccgcag ccgaacgacc gagcgcagcg
     6781 agtcagtgag cgaggaagcg gaag
//
